>Addgene plasmid #127813 | mCherry-mEGFP | depositor full sequence | sequence record 244865 | mCherry-mEGFP sequence 6828 bps
GACGGATCGGGAGATCTCCCGATCCCCTATGGTGCACTCTCAGTACAATCTGCTCTGATGCCGCATAGTT
AAGCCAGTATCTGCTCCCTGCTTGTGTGTTGGAGGTCGCTGAGTAGTGCGCGAGCAAAATTTAAGCTACA
ACAAGGCAAGGCTTGACCGACAATTGCATGAAGAATCTGCTTAGGGTTAGGCGTTTTGCGCTGCTTCGCG
ATGTACGGGCCAGATATACGCGTTGACATTGATTATTGACTAGTTATTAATAGTAATCAATTACGGGGTC
ATTAGTTCATAGCCCATATATGGAGTTCCGCGTTACATAACTTACGGTAAATGGCCCGCCTGGCTGACCG
CCCAACGACCCCCGCCCATTGACGTCAATAATGACGTATGTTCCCATAGTAACGCCAATAGGGACTTTCC
ATTGACGTCAATGGGTGGAGTATTTACGGTAAACTGCCCACTTGGCAGTACATCAAGTGTATCATATGCC
AAGTACGCCCCCTATTGACGTCAATGACGGTAAATGGCCCGCCTGGCATTATGCCCAGTACATGACCTTA
TGGGACTTTCCTACTTGGCAGTACATCTACGTATTAGTCATCGCTATTACCATGGTGATGCGGTTTTGGC
AGTACATCAATGGGCGTGGATAGCGGTTTGACTCACGGGGATTTCCAAGTCTCCACCCCATTGACGTCAA
TGGGAGTTTGTTTTGGCACCAAAATCAACGGGACTTTCCAAAATGTCGTAACAACTCCGCCCCATTGACG
CAAATGGGCGGTAGGCGTGTACGGTGGGAGGTCTATATAAGCAGAGCTCTCTGGCTAACTAGAGAACCCA
CTGCTTACTGGCTTATCGAAATTAATACGACTCACTATAGGGAGACCCAAGCTGGCTAGCGTTTAAACTT
AAGCTTGGTACCGAGCTCGGATCCATGGTGAGCAAGGGCGAGGAGGATAACATGGCCATCATCAAGGAGT
TCATGCGCTTCAAGGTGCACATGGAGGGCTCCGTGAACGGCCACGAGTTCGAGATCGAGGGCGAGGGCGA
GGGCCGCCCCTACGAGGGCACCCAGACCGCCAAGCTGAAGGTGACCAAGGGTGGCCCCCTGCCCTTCGCC
TGGGACATCCTGTCCCCTCAGTTCATGTACGGCTCCAAGGCCTACGTGAAGCACCCCGCCGACATCCCCG
ACTACTTGAAGCTGTCCTTCCCCGAGGGCTTCAAGTGGGAGCGCGTGATGAACTTCGAGGACGGCGGCGT
GGTGACCGTGACCCAGGACTCCTCCCTGCAGGACGGCGAGTTCATCTACAAGGTGAAGCTGCGCGGCACC
AACTTCCCCTCCGACGGCCCCGTAATGCAGAAGAAGACCATGGGCTGGGAGGCCTCCTCCGAGCGGATGT
ACCCCGAGGACGGCGCCCTGAAGGGCGAGATCAAGCAGAGGCTGAAGCTGAAGGACGGCGGCCACTACGA
CGCTGAGGTCAAGACCACCTACAAGGCCAAGAAGCCCGTGCAGCTGCCCGGCGCCTACAACGTCAACATC
AAGTTGGACATCACCTCCCACAACGAGGACTACACCATCGTGGAACAGTACGAACGCGCCGAGGGCCGCC
ACTCCACCGGCGGCATGGACGAGCTGTACAAGAGACCGGTCGCCACCATGGTGAGCAAGGGCGAGGAGCT
GTTCACCGGGGTGGTGCCCATCCTGGTCGAGCTGGACGGCGACGTAAACGGCCACAAGTTCAGCGTGTCC
GGCGAGGGCGAGGGCGATGCCACCTACGGCAAGCTGACCCTGAAGTTCATCTGCACCACCGGCAAGCTGC
CCGTGCCCTGGCCCACCCTCGTGACCACCCTGACCTACGGCGTGCAGTGCTTCAGCCGCTACCCCGACCA
CATGAAGCAGCACGACTTCTTCAAGTCCGCCATGCCCGAAGGCTACGTCCAGGAGCGCACCATCTTCTTC
AAGGACGACGGCAACTACAAGACCCGCGCCGAGGTGAAGTTCGAGGGCGACACCCTGGTGAACCGCATCG
AGCTGAAGGGCATCGACTTCAAGGAGGACGGCAACATCCTGGGGCACAAGCTGGAGTACAACTACAACAG
CCACAACGTCTATATCATGGCCGACAAGCAGAAGAACGGCATCAAGGTGAACTTCAAGATCCGCCACAAC
ATCGAGGACGGCAGCGTGCAGCTCGCCGACCACTACCAGCAGAACACCCCCATCGGCGACGGCCCCGTGC
TGCTGCCCGACAACCACTACCTGAGCACCCAGTCCAAGCTGAGCAAAGACCCCAACGAGAAGCGCGATCA
CATGGTCCTGCTGGAGTTCGTGACCGCCGCCGGGATCACTCTCGGCATGGACGAGCTGTACAAGTAAGCG
GCCGCTCGAGTCTAGAGGGCCCGTTTAAACCCGCTGATCAGCCTCGACTGTGCCTTCTAGTTGCCAGCCA
TCTGTTGTTTGCCCCTCCCCCGTGCCTTCCTTGACCCTGGAAGGTGCCACTCCCACTGTCCTTTCCTAAT
AAAATGAGGAAATTGCATCGCATTGTCTGAGTAGGTGTCATTCTATTCTGGGGGGTGGGGTGGGGCAGGA
CAGCAAGGGGGAGGATTGGGAAGACAATAGCAGGCATGCTGGGGATGCGGTGGGCTCTATGGCTTCTGAG
GCGGAAAGAACCAGCTGGGGCTCTAGGGGGTATCCCC
[124 nt withheld, positions 2698-2821]
C
[91 nt withheld, positions 2823-2913]
A
[49 nt withheld, positions 2915-2963]
CCTTTGACGTTGGAGTCCACGTTCTTT
[37 nt withheld, positions 2991-3027]
ACCCTATCTCGGTCTATTCTTTTGATTTATAAGGGATTTTGCCGATTTCGGCCTATTGGTTAAAAAATGA
GCTGATTTAACAAAAATTTAACGCGAATTAATTCTGTGGAATGTGTGTCAGTTAGGGTGTGGAAAGTCCC
CAGGCTCCCCAGCAGGCAGAAGTATGCAAAGCATGCATCTCAATTAGTCAGCAACCAGGTGTGGAAAGTC
CCCAGGCTCCCCAGCAGGCAGAAGTATGCAAAGCATGCATCTCAATTAGTCAGCAACCATAGTCCCGCCC
CTAACTCCGCCCATCCCGCCCCTAACTCCGCCCAGTTCCGCCCATTCTCCGCCCCATGGCTGACTAATTT
TTTTTATTTATGCAGAGGCCGAGGCCGCCTCTGCCTCTGAGCTATTCCAGAAGTAGTGAGGAGGCTTTTT
TGGAGGCCTAGGCTTTTGCAAAAAGCTCCCGGGAGCTTGTATATCCATTTTCGGATCTGATCAAGAGACA
GGATGAGGATCGTTTCGCATGATTGAACAAGATGGATTGCACGCAGGTTCTCCGGCCGCTTGGGTGGAGA
GGCTATTCGGCTATGACTGGGCACAACAGACAATCGGCTGCTCTGATGCCGCCGTGTTCCGGCTGTCAGC
GCAGGGGCGCCCGGTTCTTTTTGTCAAGACCGACCTGTCCGGTGCCCTGAATGAACTGCAGGACGAGGCA
GCGCGGCTATCGTGGCTGGCCACGACGGGCGTTCCTTGCGCAGCTGTGCTCGACGTTGTCACTGAAGCGG
GAAGGGACTGGCTGCTATTGGGCGAAGTGCCGGGGCAGGATCTCCTGTCATCTCACCTTGCTCCTGCCGA
GAAAGTATCCATCATGGCTGATGCAATGCGGCGGCTGCATACGCTTGATCCGGCTACCTGCCCATTCGAC
CACCAAGCGAAACATCGCATCGAGCGAGCACGTACTCGGATGGAAGCCGGTCTTGTCGATCAGGATGATC
TGGACGAAGAGCATCAGGGGCTCGCGCCAGCCGAACTGTTCGCCAGGCTCAAGGCGCGCATGCCCGACGG
CGAGGATCTCGTCGTGACCCATGGCGATGCCTGCTTGCCGAATATCATGGTGGAAAATGGCCGCTTTTCT
GGATTCATCGACTGTGGCCGGCTGGGTGTGGCGGACCGCTATCAGGACATAGCGTTGGCTACCCGTGATA
TTGCTGAAGAGCTTGGCGGCGAATGGGCTGACCGCTTCCTCGTGCTTTACGGTATCGCCGCTCCCGATTC
GCAGCGCATCGCCTTCTATCGCCTTCTTGACGAGTTCTTCTGAGCGGGACTCTGGGGTTCGAAATGACCG
ACCAAGCGACGCCCAACCTGCCATCACGAGATTTCGATTCCACCGCCGCCTTCTATGAAAGGTTGGGCTT
CGGAATCGTTTTCCGGGACGCCGGCTGGATGATCCTCCAGCGCGGGGATCTCATGCTGGAGTTCTTCGCC
CACCCCAACTTGTTTATTGCAGCTTATAATGGTTACAAATAAAGCAATAGCATCACAAATTTCACAAATA
AAGCATTTTTTTCACTGCATTCTAGTTGTGGTTTGTCCAAACTCATCAATGTATCTTATCATGTCTGTAT
ACCGTCGACCTCTAGCTAGAGCTTGGCGTAATCATGGTCATAGCTGTTTCCTGTGTGAAATTGTTATCCG
CTCACAATTCCACACAACATACGAGCCGGAAGCATAAAGTGTAAAGCCTGGGGTGCCTAATGAGTGAGCT
AACTCACATTAATTGCGTTGCGCTCACTGCCCGCTTTCCAGTCGGGAAACCTGTCGTGCCAGCTGCATTA
ATGAATCGGCCAACGCGCGGGGAGAGGCGGTTTGCGTATTGGGCGCTCTTCCGCTTCCTCGCTCACTGAC
TCGCTGCGCTCGGTCGTTCGGCTGCGGCGAGCGGTATCAGCTCACTCAAAGGCGGTAATACGGTTATCCA
CAGAATCAGGGGATAACGCAGGAAAGAACATGTGAGCAAAAGGCCAGCAAAAGGCCAGGAACCGTAAAAA
GGCCGCGTTGCTGGCGTTTTTCCATAGGCTCCGCCCCCCTGACGAGCATCACAAAAATCGACGCTCAAGT
CAGAGGTGGCGAAACCCGACAGGACTATAAAGATACCAGGCGTTTCCCCCTGGAAGCTCCCTCGTGCGCT
CTCCTGTTCCGACCCTGCCGCTTACCGGATACCTGTCCGCCTTTCTCCCTTCGGGAAGCGTGGCGCTTTC
TCATAGCTCACGCTGTAGGTATCTCAGTTCGGTGTAGGTCGTTCGCTCCAAGCTGGGCTGTGTGCACGAA
CCCCCCGTTCAGCCCGACCGCTGCGCCTTATCCGGTAACTATCGTCTTGAGTCCAACCCGGTAAGACACG
ACTTATCGCCACTGGCAGCAGCCACTGGTAACAGGATTAGCAGAGCGAGGTATGTAGGCGGTGCTACAGA
GTTCTTGAAGTGGTGGCCTAACTACGGCTACACTAGAAGAACAGTATTTGGTATCTGCGCTCTGCTGAAG
CCAGTTACCTTCGGAAAAAGAGTTGGTAGCTCTTGATCCGGCAAACAAACCACCGCTGGTAGCGGTTTTT
TTGTTTGCAAGCAGCAGATTACGCGCAGAAAAAAAGGATCTCAAGAAGATCCTTTGATCTTTTCTACGGG
GTCTGACGCTCAGTGGAACGAAAACTCACGTTAAGGGATTTTGGTCATGAGATTATCAAAAAGGATCTTC
ACCTAGATCCTTTTAAATTAAAAATGAAGTTTTAAATCAATCTAAAGTATATATGAGTAAACTTGGTCTG
ACAGTTACCAATGCTTAATCAGTGAGGCACCTATCTCAGCGATCTGTCTATTTCGTTCATCCATAGTTGC
CTGACTCCCCGTCGTGTAGATAACTACGATACGGGAGGGCTTACCATCTGGCCCCAGTGCTGCAATGATA
CCGCGAGACCCACGCTCACCGGCTCCAGATTTATCAGCAATAAACCAGCCAGCCGGAAGGGCCGAGCGCA
GAAGTGGTCCTGCAACTTTATCCGCCTCCATCCAGTCTATTAATTGTTGCCGGGAAGCTAGAGTAAGTAG
TTCGCCAGTTAATAGTTTGCGCAACGTTGTTGCCATTGCTACAGGCATCGTGGTGTCACGCTCGTCGTTT
GGTATGGCTTCATTCAGCTCCGGTTCCCAACGATCAAGGCGAGTTACATGATCCCCCATGTTGTGCAAAA
AAGCGGTTAGCTCCTTCGGTCCTCCGATCGTTGTCAGAAGTAAGTTGGCCGCAGTGTTATCACTCATGGT
TATGGCAGCACTGCATAATTCTCTTACTGTCATGCCATCCGTAAGATGCTTTTCTGTGACTGGTGAGTAC
TCAACCAAGTCATTCTGAGAATAGTGTATGCGGCGACCGAGTTGCTCTTGCCCGGCGTCAATACGGGATA
ATACCGCGCCACATAGCAGAACTTTAAAAGTGCTCATCATTGGAAAACGTTCTTCGGGGCGAAAACTCTC
AAGGATCTTACCGCTGTTGAGATCCAGTTCGATGTAACCCACTCGTGCACCCAACTGATCTTCAGCATCT
TTTACTTTCACCAGCGTTTCTGGGTGAGCAAAAACAGGAAGGCAAAATGCCGCAAAAAAGGGAATAAGGG
CGACACGGAAATGTTGAATACTCATACTCTTCCTTTTTCAATATTATTGAAGCATTTATCAGGGTTATTG
TCTCATGAGCGGATACATATTTGAATGTATTTAGAAAAATAAACAAATAGGGGTTCCGCGCACATTTCCC
CGAAAAGTGCCACCTGACGTC
Features (pLannotate 1.2.2; 21 found; start..end, strand, type, name):
     28..80      -  misc_feature   bom (fragment): basis of mobility region from pBR322
    235..614     +  enhancer       CMV enhancer: human cytomegalovirus immediate early enhancer
    615..818     +  promoter       CMV promoter: human cytomegalovirus (CMV) immediate early promoter
    814..847     +  LTR            5' LTR (truncated) (fragment): truncated 5' long terminal repeat (LTR) from HIV-1
    863..881     +  promoter       T7 promoter: promoter for bacteriophage T7 RNA polymerase
    935..1642    +  CDS            mCherry: mCherry is a basic (constitutively fluorescent) red fluorescent protein published in 2004, derived from Discosoma sp.. It is reported to be a very rapidly-maturing monomer with low acid sensitivity.
   1658..2377    +  CDS            mEGFP: enhanced GFP with monomerizing A206K mutation (Zacharias et al., 2002) mammalian codon-optimized
   2428..2652    +  polyA_signal   bGH poly(A) signal: bovine growth hormone polyadenylation signal
   2656..2677    +  promoter       SV40 promoter (fragment): SV40 enhancer and early promoter
   2698..3126    +  rep_origin     f1 ori (sequence partly withheld): f1 bacteriophage origin of replication; arrow indicates direction of (+) strand synthesis
   3140..3469    +  promoter       SV40 promoter: SV40 enhancer and early promoter
   3536..4327    +  CDS            neo: KKA2_KLEPN - Also known as kan, nptII. Experimental evidence at protein level: Swiss-Prot protein existence level 1. Resistance to kanamycin, neomycin, paromomycin, ribostamycin, butirosin and gentamicin B. From Klebsiella pneumoniae.
   4351..4509    +  CDS            ble (fragment): BLE_KLEPN - Experimental evidence at protein level: Swiss-Prot protein existence level 1. Binding protein with a strong affinity to the bleomycin family of antibiotics. Binds to CL990; an antimitotic-antibiotic compound. From Klebsiella pneumoniae.
   4504..4625    +  polyA_signal   SV40 poly(A) signal: SV40 polyadenylation signal
   4698..4714    -  protein_bind   lac operator: The lac repressor binds to the lac operator to inhibit transcription in E. coli. This inhibition can be relieved by adding lactose or isopropyl-β-D-thiogalactopyranoside (IPTG). lac repressor encoded by lacI
   4722..4752    -  promoter       lac promoter: promoter for the E. coli lac operon
   4767..4788    -  protein_bind   CAP binding site: CAP binding activates transcription in the presence of cAMP. E. coli catabolite activator protein
   4801..4893    -  CDS            lacI (fragment): lac repressor; lacI; The lac repressor binds to the lac operator to inhibit transcription in E. coli. This inhibition can be relieved by adding lactose or isopropyl-β-D-thiogalactopyranoside (IPTG).
   5076..5661    -  rep_origin     ori: high-copy-number ColE1/pMB1/pBR322/pUC origin of replication
   5832..6692    -  CDS            AmpR: β-lactamase; bla; confers resistance to ampicillin, carbenicillin, and related antibiotics
   6693..6797    -  promoter       AmpR promoter: bla
