>Addgene plasmid #127813 | mCherry-mEGFP | addgene full sequence | sequence record 247808 | Addgene NGS Result
GACATTGATTATTGACTAGTTATTAATAGTAATCAATTACGGGGTCATTAGTTCATAGCCCATATATGGA
GTTCCGCGTTACATAACTTACGGTAAATGGCCCGCCTGGCTGACCGCCCAACGACCCCCGCCCATTGACG
TCAATAATGACGTATGTTCCCATAGTAACGCCAATAGGGACTTTCCATTGACGTCAATGGGTGGAGTATT
TACGGTAAACTGCCCACTTGGCAGTACATCAAGTGTATCATATGCCAAGTACGCCCCCTATTGACGTCAA
TGACGGTAAATGGCCCGCCTGGCATTATGCCCAGTACATGACCTTATGGGACTTTCCTACTTGGCAGTAC
ATCTACGTATTAGTCATCGCTATTACCATGGTGATGCGGTTTTGGCAGTACATCAATGGGCGTGGATAGC
GGTTTGACTCACGGGGATTTCCAAGTCTCCACCCCATTGACGTCAATGGGAGTTTGTTTTGGCACCAAAA
TCAACGGGACTTTCCAAAATGTCGTAACAACTCCGCCCCATTGACGCAAATGGGCGGTAGGCGTGTACGG
TGGGAGGTCTATATAAGCAGAGCTCTCTGGCTAACTAGAGAACCCACTGCTTACTGGCTTATCGAAATTA
ATACGACTCACTATAGGGAGACCCAAGCTGGCTAGCGTTTAAACTTAAGCTTGGTACCGAGCTCGGATCC
ATGGTGAGCAAGGGCGAGGAGGATAACATGGCCATCATCAAGGAGTTCATGCGCTTCAAGGTGCACATGG
AGGGCTCCGTGAACGGCCACGAGTTCGAGATCGAGGGCGAGGGCGAGGGCCGCCCCTACGAGGGCACCCA
GACCGCCAAGCTGAAGGTGACCAAGGGTGGCCCCCTGCCCTTCGCCTGGGACATCCTGTCCCCTCAGTTC
ATGTACGGCTCCAAGGCCTACGTGAAGCACCCCGCCGACATCCCCGACTACTTGAAGCTGTCCTTCCCCG
AGGGCTTCAAGTGGGAGCGCGTGATGAACTTCGAGGACGGCGGCGTGGTGACCGTGACCCAGGACTCCTC
CCTGCAGGACGGCGAGTTCATCTACAAGGTGAAGCTGCGCGGCACCAACTTCCCCTCCGACGGCCCCGTA
ATGCAGAAGAAGACCATGGGCTGGGAGGCCTCCTCCGAGCGGATGTACCCCGAGGACGGCGCCCTGAAGG
GCGAGATCAAGCAGAGGCTGAAGCTGAAAGACGGCGGCCACTACGACGCTGAGGTCAAGACCACCTACAA
GGCCAAGAAGCCCGTGCAGCTGCCCGGCGCCTACAACGTCAACATCAAGTTGGACATCACCTCCCACAAC
GAGGACTACACCATCGTGGAACAGTACGAACGCGCCGAGGGCCGCCACTCCACCGGCGGCATGGACGAGC
TGTACAAGAGACCGGTCGCCACCATGGTGAGCAAGGGCGAGGAGCTGTTCACCGGGGTGGTGCCCATCCT
GGTCGAGCTGGACGGCGACGTAAACGGCCACAAGTTCAGCGTGTCCGGCGAGGGCGAGGGCGATGCCACC
TACGGCAAGCTGACCCTGAAGTTCATCTGCACCACCGGCAAGCTGCCCGTGCCCTGGCCCACCCTCGTGA
CCACCCTGACCTACGGCGTGCAGTGCTTCAGCCGCTACCCCGACCACATGAAGCAGCACGACTTCTTCAA
GTCCGCCATGCCCGAAGGCTACGTCCAGGAGCGCACCATCTTCTTCAAGGACGACGGCAACTACAAGACC
CGCGCCGAGGTGAAGTTCGAGGGCGACACCCTGGTGAACCGCATCGAGCTGAAGGGCATCGACTTCAAGG
AGGACGGCAACATCCTGGGGCACAAGCTGGAGTACAACTACAACAGCCACAACGTCTATATCATGGCCGA
CAAGCAGAAGAACGGCATCAAGGTGAACTTCAAGATCCGCCACAACATCGAGGACGGCAGCGTGCAGCTC
GCCGACCACTACCAGCAGAACACCCCCATCGGCGACGGCCCCGTGCTGCTGCCCGACAACCACTACCTGA
GCACCCAGTCCAAGCTGAGCAAAGACCCCAACGAGAAGCGCGATCACATGGTCCTGCTGGAGTTCGTGAC
CGCCGCCGGGATCACTCTCGGCATGGACGAGCTGTACAAGTAAAGCGGCCGCTCGAGTCTAGAGGGCCCG
TTTAAACCCGCTGATCAGCCTCGACTGTGCCTTCTAGTTGCCAGCCATCTGTTGTTTGCCCCTCCCCCGT
GCCTTCCTTGACCCTGGAAGGTGCCACTCCCACTGTCCTTTCCTAATAAAATGAGGAAATTGCATCGCAT
TGTCTGAGTAGGTGTCATTCTATTCTGGGGGGTGGGGTGGGGCAGGACAGCAAGGGGGAGGATTGGGAAG
ACAATAGCAGGCATGCTGGGGATGCGGTGGGCTCTATGGCTTCTGAGGCGGAAAGAACCAGCTGGGGCTC
TAGGGGGTATCCCC
[124 nt withheld, positions 2465-2588]
C
[91 nt withheld, positions 2590-2680]
A
[49 nt withheld, positions 2682-2730]
CCTTTGACGTTGGAGTCCACGTTCTTT
[37 nt withheld, positions 2758-2794]
ACCCTATCTCGGTCTATTCTTTTGATTTATAAGGGATTTTGCCGATTTCGGCCTATTGGTTAAAAAATGA
GCTGATTTAACAAAAATTTAACGCGAATTAATTCTGTGGAATGTGTGTCAGTTAGGGTGTGGAAAGTCCC
CAGGCTCCCCAGCAGGCAGAAGTATGCAAAGCATGCATCTCAATTAGTCAGCAACCAGGTGTGGAAAGTC
CCCAGGCTCCCCAGCAGGCAGAAGTATGCAAAGCATGCATCTCAATTAGTCAGCAACCATAGTCCCGCCC
CTAACTCCGCCCATCCCGCCCCTAACTCCGCCCAGTTCCGCCCATTCTCCGCCCCATGGCTGACTAATTT
TTTTTATTTATGCAGAGGCCGAGGCCGCCTCTGCCTCTGAGCTATTCCAGAAGTAGTGAGGAGGCTTTTT
TGGAGGCCTAGGCTTTTGCAAAAAGCTCCCGGGAGCTTGTATATCCATTTTCGGATCTGATCAAGAGACA
GGATGAGGATCGTTTCGCATGATTGAACAAGATGGATTGCACGCAGGTTCTCCGGCCGCTTGGGTGGAGA
GGCTATTCGGCTATGACTGGGCACAACAGACAATCGGCTGCTCTGATGCCGCCGTGTTCCGGCTGTCAGC
GCAGGGGCGCCCGGTTCTTTTTGTCAAGACCGACCTGTCCGGTGCCCTGAATGAACTGCAGGACGAGGCA
GCGCGGCTATCGTGGCTGGCCACGACGGGCGTTCCTTGCGCAGCTGTGCTCGACGTTGTCACTGAAGCGG
GAAGGGACTGGCTGCTATTGGGCGAAGTGCCGGGGCAGGATCTCCTGTCATCTCACCTTGCTCCTGCCGA
GAAAGTATCCATCATGGCTGATGCAATGCGGCGGCTGCATACGCTTGATCCGGCTACCTGCCCATTCGAC
CACCAAGCGAAACATCGCATCGAGCGAGCACGTACTCGGATGGAAGCCGGTCTTGTCGATCAGGATGATC
TGGACGAAGAGCATCAGGGGCTCGCGCCAGCCGAACTGTTCGCCAGGCTCAAGGCGCGCATGCCCGACGG
CGAGGATCTCGTCGTGACCCATGGCGATGCCTGCTTGCCGAATATCATGGTGGAAAATGGCCGCTTTTCT
GGATTCATCGACTGTGGCCGGCTGGGTGTGGCGGACCGCTATCAGGACATAGCGTTGGCTACCCGTGATA
TTGCTGAAGAGCTTGGCGGCGAATGGGCTGACCGCTTCCTCGTGCTTTACGGTATCGCCGCTCCCGATTC
GCAGCGCATCGCCTTCTATCGCCTTCTTGACGAGTTCTTCTGAGCGGGACTCTGGGGTTCGAAATGACCG
ACCAAGCGACGCCCAACCTGCCATCACGAGATTTCGATTCCACCGCCGCCTTCTATGAAAGGTTGGGCTT
CGGAATCGTTTTCCGGGACGCCGGCTGGATGATCCTCCAGCGCGGGGATCTCATGCTGGAGTTCTTCGCC
CACCCCAACTTGTTTATTGCAGCTTATAATGGTTACAAATAAAGCAATAGCATCACAAATTTCACAAATA
AAGCATTTTTTTCACTGCATTCTAGTTGTGGTTTGTCCAAACTCATCAATGTATCTTATCATGTCTGTAT
ACCGTCGACCTCTAGCTAGAGCTTGGCGTAATCATGGTCATAGCTGTTTCCTGTGTGAAATTGTTATCCG
CTCACAATTCCACACAACATACGAGCCGGAAGCATAAAGTGTAAAGCCTGGGGTGCCTAATGAGTGAGCT
AACTCACATTAATTGCGTTGCGCTCACTGCCCGCTTTCCAGTCGGGAAACCTGTCGTGCCAGCTGCATTA
ATGAATCGGCCAACGCGCGGGGAGAGGCGGTTTGCGTATTGGGCGCTCTTCCGCTTCCTCGCTCACTGAC
TCGCTGCGCTCGGTCGTTCGGCTGCGGCGAGCGGTATCAGCTCACTCAAAGGCGGTAATACGGTTATCCA
CAGAATCAGGGGATAACGCAGGAAAGAACATGTGAGCAAAAGGCCAGCAAAAGGCCAGGAACCGTAAAAA
GGCCGCGTTGCTGGCGTTTTTCCATAGGCTCCGCCCCCCTGACGAGCATCACAAAAATCGACGCTCAAGT
CAGAGGTGGCGAAACCCGACAGGACTATAAAGATACCAGGCGTTTCCCCCTGGAAGCTCCCTCGTGCGCT
CTCCTGTTCCGACCCTGCCGCTTACCGGATACCTGTCCGCCTTTCTCCCTTCGGGAAGCGTGGCGCTTTC
TCATAGCTCACGCTGTAGGTATCTCAGTTCGGTGTAGGTCGTTCGCTCCAAGCTGGGCTGTGTGCACGAA
CCCCCCGTTCAGCCCGACCGCTGCGCCTTATCCGGTAACTATCGTCTTGAGTCCAACCCGGTAAGACACG
ACTTATCGCCACTGGCAGCAGCCACTGGTAACAGGATTAGCAGAGCGAGGTATGTAGGCGGTGCTACAGA
GTTCTTGAAGTGGTGGCCTAACTACGGCTACACTAGAAGAACAGTATTTGGTATCTGCGCTCTGCTGAAG
CCAGTTACCTTCGGAAAAAGAGTTGGTAGCTCTTGATCCGGCAAACAAACCACCGCTGGTAGCGGTGGTT
TTTTTGTTTGCAAGCAGCAGATTACGCGCAGAAAAAAAGGATCTCAAGAAGATCCTTTGATCTTTTCTAC
GGGGTCTGACGCTCAGTGGAACGAAAACTCACGTTAAGGGATTTTGGTCATGAGATTATCAAAAAGGATC
TTCACCTAGATCCTTTTAAATTAAAAATGAAGTTTTAAATCAATCTAAAGTATATATGAGTAAACTTGGT
CTGACAGTTACCAATGCTTAATCAGTGAGGCACCTATCTCAGCGATCTGTCTATTTCGTTCATCCATAGT
TGCCTGACTCCCCGTCGTGTAGATAACTACGATACGGGAGGGCTTACCATCTGGCCCCAGTGCTGCAATG
ATACCGCGAGACCCACGCTCACCGGCTCCAGATTTATCAGCAATAAACCAGCCAGCCGGAAGGGCCGAGC
GCAGAAGTGGTCCTGCAACTTTATCCGCCTCCATCCAGTCTATTAATTGTTGCCGGGAAGCTAGAGTAAG
TAGTTCGCCAGTTAATAGTTTGCGCAACGTTGTTGCCATTGCTACAGGCATCGTGGTGTCACGCTCGTCG
TTTGGTATGGCTTCATTCAGCTCCGGTTCCCAACGATCAAGGCGAGTTACATGATCCCCCATGTTGTGCA
AAAAAGCGGTTAGCTCCTTCGGTCCTCCGATCGTTGTCAGAAGTAAGTTGGCCGCAGTGTTATCACTCAT
GGTTATGGCAGCACTGCATAATTCTCTTACTGTCATGCCATCCGTAAGATGCTTTTCTGTGACTGGTGAG
TACTCAACCAAGTCATTCTGAGAATAGTGTATGCGGCGACCGAGTTGCTCTTGCCCGGCGTCAATACGGG
ATAATACCGCGCCACATAGCAGAACTTTAAAAGTGCTCATCATTGGAAAACGTTCTTCGGGGCGAAAACT
CTCAAGGATCTTACCGCTGTTGAGATCCAGTTCGATGTAACCCACTCGTGCACCCAACTGATCTTCAGCA
TCTTTTACTTTCACCAGCGTTTCTGGGTGAGCAAAAACAGGAAGGCAAAATGCCGCAAAAAAGGGAATAA
GGGCGACACGGAAATGTTGAATACTCATACTCTTCCTTTTTCAATATTATTGAAGCATTTATCAGGGTTA
TTGTCTCATGAGCGGATACATATTTGAATGTATTTAGAAAAATAAACAAATAGGGGTTCCGCGCACATTT
CCCCGAAAAGTGCCACCTGACGTCGACGGATCGGGAGATCTCCCGATCCCCTATGGTGCACTCTCAGTAC
AATCTGCTCTGATGCCGCATAGTTAAGCCAGTATCTGCTCCCTGCTTGTGTGTTGGAGGTCGCTGAGTAG
TGCGCGAGCAAAATTTAAGCTACAACAAGGCAAGGCTTGACCGACAATTGCATGAAGAATCTGCTTAGGG
TTAGGCGTTTTGCGCTGCTTCGCGATGTACGGGCCAGATATACGCGTT
Features (pLannotate 1.2.2; 21 found; start..end, strand, type, name):
      1..380     +  enhancer       CMV enhancer: human cytomegalovirus immediate early enhancer
    381..584     +  promoter       CMV promoter: human cytomegalovirus (CMV) immediate early promoter
    580..613     +  LTR            5' LTR (truncated) (fragment): truncated 5' long terminal repeat (LTR) from HIV-1
    629..647     +  promoter       T7 promoter: promoter for bacteriophage T7 RNA polymerase
    701..1408    +  CDS            mCherry: mCherry is a basic (constitutively fluorescent) red fluorescent protein published in 2004, derived from Discosoma sp.. It is reported to be a very rapidly-maturing monomer with low acid sensitivity.
   1424..2143    +  CDS            mEGFP: enhanced GFP with monomerizing A206K mutation (Zacharias et al., 2002) mammalian codon-optimized
   2195..2419    +  polyA_signal   bGH poly(A) signal: bovine growth hormone polyadenylation signal
   2423..2444    +  promoter       SV40 promoter (fragment): SV40 enhancer and early promoter
   2465..2893    +  rep_origin     f1 ori (sequence partly withheld): f1 bacteriophage origin of replication; arrow indicates direction of (+) strand synthesis
   2907..3236    +  promoter       SV40 promoter: SV40 enhancer and early promoter
   3303..4094    +  CDS            neo: KKA2_KLEPN - Also known as kan, nptII. Experimental evidence at protein level: Swiss-Prot protein existence level 1. Resistance to kanamycin, neomycin, paromomycin, ribostamycin, butirosin and gentamicin B. From Klebsiella pneumoniae.
   4118..4276    +  CDS            ble (fragment): BLE_KLEPN - Experimental evidence at protein level: Swiss-Prot protein existence level 1. Binding protein with a strong affinity to the bleomycin family of antibiotics. Binds to CL990; an antimitotic-antibiotic compound. From Klebsiella pneumoniae.
   4271..4392    +  polyA_signal   SV40 poly(A) signal: SV40 polyadenylation signal
   4465..4481    -  protein_bind   lac operator: The lac repressor binds to the lac operator to inhibit transcription in E. coli. This inhibition can be relieved by adding lactose or isopropyl-β-D-thiogalactopyranoside (IPTG). lac repressor encoded by lacI
   4489..4519    -  promoter       lac promoter: promoter for the E. coli lac operon
   4534..4555    -  protein_bind   CAP binding site: CAP binding activates transcription in the presence of cAMP. E. coli catabolite activator protein
   4568..4660    -  CDS            lacI (fragment): lac repressor; lacI; The lac repressor binds to the lac operator to inhibit transcription in E. coli. This inhibition can be relieved by adding lactose or isopropyl-β-D-thiogalactopyranoside (IPTG).
   4843..5431    -  rep_origin     ori: high-copy-number ColE1/pMB1/pBR322/pUC origin of replication
   5602..6462    -  CDS            AmpR: β-lactamase; bla; confers resistance to ampicillin, carbenicillin, and related antibiotics
   6463..6567    -  promoter       AmpR promoter: bla
   6626..6678    -  misc_feature   bom (fragment): basis of mobility region from pBR322
