[The description below was written by a language model from this plasmid's Addgene catalogue record and pLannotate feature annotations shown in this document.]
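Description:
mCherry-mEGFP is a mammalian expression plasmid built on the pcDNA3.1+ backbone that encodes a tandem fusion of two fluorescent proteins, described in the record as a hetero-dimer. The red fluorescent protein mCherry is placed first, followed after a short linker-sized gap by mEGFP, the enhanced GFP variant carrying the monomerizing A206K mutation. Transcription is driven by the human cytomegalovirus immediate early enhancer and promoter and terminated by the bovine growth hormone polyadenylation signal. A T7 promoter lies between the CMV promoter and the coding region, which in principle allows in vitro transcription. The cloning sites used to insert the fusion are not recorded.

In bacteria the plasmid is maintained at high copy through a ColE1/pUC-type origin and selected with ampicillin via the β-lactamase gene. An f1 origin is also present. For selection in mammalian cells, an SV40 early promoter drives the neomycin phosphotransferase gene, closed by an SV40 polyadenylation signal. Small annotated fragments such as the HIV-1 LTR, ble, lacI and bom hits appear to be backbone remnants or short sequence matches rather than functional elements.

Two sequence records are annotated, a depositor sequence and a repository sequencing result. They differ by only a few nucleotides in length and in their start coordinate, and they show the same features in the same order. Based on the stated purpose and the associated publication on fluorescent protein tags for quantifying oligomerization in living cells, the construct likely serves as a two-colour reference in which the red and green fluorophores are physically linked in equal numbers.
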