Addgene plasmid #127813: mCherry-mEGFP
Purpose: Hetero-dimer mCherry-mEGFP expression vector
Depositing lab: Salvatore Chiantia. Depositing organization: Universitaet Potsdam. Publication: Optimal fluorescent protein tags for quantifying protein oligomerization in living cells. Dunsing V, Luckner M, Zuhlke B, Petazzi RA, Herrmann A, Chiantia S. Sci Rep. 2018 Jul 13;8(1):10634. doi: 10.1038/s41598-018-28858-0. PubMed 30006597.
Backbone
  Vector backbone: pcDNA3.1+
  Vector type: Mammalian Expression
Growth in bacteria
  Bacterial resistance: Ampicillin, 100 μg/mL
  Growth temperature: 37°C
  Growth strain: DH5alpha
  Copy number: High Copy
Gene/Insert
  Gene/Insert name: mCherry-mEGFP
  Cloning method: Restriction Enzyme; 5′ cloning site Unknown (unknown if destroyed); 3′ cloning site Unknown (unknown if destroyed)
Terms and licenses: Academic/Nonprofit Terms; Industry Terms: Not Available to Industry
How to cite: mCherry-mEGFP was a gift from Salvatore Chiantia (Addgene plasmid # 127813 ; http://n2t.net/addgene:127813 ; RRID:Addgene_127813)
